Addgene plasmid #102970: pLKO.1P shFXN_1
Purpose: Suppression of FXN
Depositing lab: Richard Possemato. Depositing organization: NYU Grossman School of Medicine. Publication: NFS1 undergoes positive selection in lung tumours and protects cells from ferroptosis. Alvarez SW, Sviderskiy VO, Terzi EM, Papagiannakopoulos T, Moreira AL, Adams S, Sabatini DM, Birsoy K, Possemato R. Nature. 2017 Nov 22. doi: 10.1038/nature24637. PubMed 29168506.
Backbone
  Vector backbone: pLKO.1P
  Backbone manufacturer: Broad Institute
  Backbone size w/o insert (bp): 7466
  Total vector size (bp): 7518
  Vector type: Lentiviral, RNAi
  Selectable markers: Puromycin
Growth in bacteria
  Bacterial resistance: Ampicillin, 100 μg/mL
  Growth temperature: 37°C
  Growth strain: NEB Stable
  Copy number: High Copy
Gene/Insert
  Gene/Insert name: shFXN_1
  gRNA/shRNA sequence: GCTGGACTCTTTAGCAGAGTT
  Species: H. sapiens (human)
  GenBank ID: NM_000144
  Entrez Gene: FXN (a.k.a. CyaY, FA, FARR, FRDA, X25)
Terms and licenses: Academic/Nonprofit Terms; Industry Terms: Not Available to Industry
Depositor comments: TRCN0000006138
How to cite: pLKO.1P shFXN_1 was a gift from Richard Possemato (Addgene plasmid # 102970 ; http://n2t.net/addgene:102970 ; RRID:Addgene_102970)
