[The description below was written by a language model from this plasmid's Addgene catalogue record and pLannotate feature annotations shown in this document.]
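Description:
pLKO.1P shFXN_1 is a lentiviral RNAi plasmid built on the pLKO.1P backbone from the Broad Institute. It carries a short hairpin RNA directed against human FXN, the gene encoding frataxin, and its stated purpose is suppression of FXN. In bacteria it is maintained through a high-copy ColE1/pUC-type origin and selected with ampicillin via the β-lactamase gene. An f1 origin and remnants of a lac/lacZα cloning region with T7 and T3 promoters are also present in the plasmid backbone.

The viral portion follows a third-generation, self-inactivating layout. An RSV promoter fused to a truncated HIV-1 5' LTR drives production of the genomic RNA in packaging cells. This is followed by the Ψ packaging signal, a partial gag sequence, the Rev response element for Rev-dependent nuclear export, and a cPPT/CTS element, which aids nuclear import of the viral genome. The ΔU3 3' LTR inactivates LTR promoter activity after integration, so expression in transduced cells depends on the internal promoters. A human U6 RNA polymerase III promoter lies upstream of the gap in the annotation before the cPPT/CTS. The hairpin presumably sits in that gap, although the feature table does not annotate it as a separate feature. A human PGK promoter drives puromycin N-acetyltransferase, which allows selection of stably transduced mammalian cells. An SV40 poly(A) signal and SV40 origin lie downstream of the 3' LTR.

The sequenced record is 7,083 nt, somewhat shorter than the catalogue total of 7,518 bp, and the record does not explain the difference. The construct is suited to producing lentivirus for stable FXN knockdown in human cells. It was deposited with a study of iron-sulfur cluster biosynthesis and ferroptosis in lung tumours.
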