Features (pLannotate 1.2.2; 25 found; start..end, strand, type, name):
      7..517     +  promoter       hPGK promoter: human phosphoglycerate kinase 1 promoter
    539..1138    +  CDS            PuroR: puromycin N-acetyltransferase; pac from Streptomyces alboniger; confers resistance to puromycin
   1181..1264    +  CDS            nef (fragment): NEF_HV1Z2 - Experimental evidence at protein level: Swiss-Prot protein existence level 1. Extracellular Nef protein targets CD4(+) T-lymphocytes for apoptosis by interacting with CXCR4 surface receptors. From Human immunodeficiency virus type 1 group M subtype D (isolate Z2/CDC-Z34) (HIV-1).
   1266..1499    +  LTR            3' LTR (ΔU3): self-inactivating 3' long terminal repeat (LTR) from HIV-1
   1571..1692    +  polyA_signal   SV40 poly(A) signal: SV40 polyadenylation signal
   1732..1867    +  rep_origin     SV40 ori: SV40 origin of replication
   1888..1906    -  promoter       T7 promoter: promoter for bacteriophage T7 RNA polymerase
   1914..2069    +  CDS            lacZα (fragment): LacZα fragment of β-galactosidase; lacZ fragment
   2074..2502    +  rep_origin     f1 ori (sequence partly withheld): f1 bacteriophage origin of replication; arrow indicates direction of (+) strand synthesis
   2555..2659    +  promoter       AmpR promoter: bla
   2660..3520    +  CDS            AmpR: β-lactamase; bla; confers resistance to ampicillin, carbenicillin, and related antibiotics
   3691..4279    +  rep_origin     ori: high-copy-number ColE1/pMB1/pBR322/pUC origin of replication
   4462..4554    +  CDS            lacI (fragment): lac repressor; lacI; The lac repressor binds to the lac operator to inhibit transcription in E. coli. This inhibition can be relieved by adding lactose or isopropyl-β-D-thiogalactopyranoside (IPTG).
   4567..4588    +  protein_bind   CAP binding site: CAP binding activates transcription in the presence of cAMP. E. coli catabolite activator protein
   4603..4633    +  promoter       lac promoter: promoter for the E. coli lac operon
   4641..4657    +  protein_bind   lac operator: The lac repressor binds to the lac operator to inhibit transcription in E. coli. This inhibition can be relieved by adding lactose or isopropyl-β-D-thiogalactopyranoside (IPTG). lac repressor encoded by lacI
   4702..4720    +  promoter       T3 promoter: promoter for bacteriophage T3 RNA polymerase
   4748..4974    +  promoter       RSV promoter: Rous sarcoma virus enhancer/promoter
   4975..5155    +  LTR            5' LTR (truncated): truncated 5' long terminal repeat (LTR) from HIV-1
   5202..5327    +  misc_feature   HIV-1 Ψ: packaging signal of human immunodeficiency virus type 1
   5311..5674    +  CDS            HIV-1 gag (fragment): gag protein from human immunodeficiency virus 1; gag
   5820..6053    +  misc_feature   RRE: The Rev response element (RRE) of HIV-1 allows for Rev-dependent mRNA export from the nucleus to the cytoplasm.
   6430..6530    +  CDS            Rev (fragment): human immunodeficiency virus 1 (HIV-1) Rev protein; rev; enhances nuclear export of unspliced and incompletely spliced viral mRNAs
   6580..6820    +  promoter       U6 promoter: RNA polymerase III promoter for human U6 snRNA
   6924..7041    +  misc_feature   cPPT/CTS: central polypurine tract and central termination sequence of HIV-1
>Addgene plasmid #102970 | pLKO.1P shFXN_1 | addgene full sequence | sequence record 198941 | Addgene NGS Result
CTCGAGGGGGTTGGGGTTGCGCCTTTTCCAAGGCAGCCCTGGGTTTGCGCAGGGACGCGGCTGCTCTGGG
CGTGGTTCCGGGAAACGCAGCGGCGCCGACCCTGGGTCTCGCACATTCTTCACGTCCGTTCGCAGCGTCA
CCCGGATCTTCGCCGCTACCCTTGTGGGCCCCCCGGCGACGCTTCCTGCTCCGCCCCTAAGTCGGGAAGG
TTCCTTGCGGTTCGCGGCGTGCCGGACGTGACAAACGGAAGCCGCACGTCTCACTAGTACCCTCGCAGAC
GGACAGCGCCAGGGAGCAATGGCAGCGCGCCGACCGCGATGGGCTGTGGCCAATAGCGGCTGCTCAGCAG
GGCGCGCCGAGAGCAGCGGCCGGGAAGGGGCGGTGCGGGAGGCGGGGTGTGGGGCGGTAGTGTGGGCCCT
GTTCCTGCCCGCGCGGTGTTCCGCATTCTGCAAGCCTCCGGAGCGCACGTCGGCAGTCGGCTCCCTCGTT
GACCGAATCACCGACCTCTCTCCCCAGGGGGATCCACCGGAGCTTACCATGACCGAGTACAAGCCCACGG
TGCGCCTCGCCACCCGCGACGACGTCCCCAGGGCCGTACGCACCCTCGCCGCCGCGTTCGCCGACTACCC
CGCCACGCGCCACACCGTCGATCCGGACCGCCACATCGAGCGGGTCACCGAGCTGCAAGAACTCTTCCTC
ACGCGCGTCGGGCTCGACATCGGCAAGGTGTGGGTCGCGGACGACGGCGCCGCGGTGGCGGTCTGGACCA
CGCCGGAGAGCGTCGAAGCGGGGGCGGTGTTCGCCGAGATCGGCCCGCGCATGGCCGAGTTGAGCGGTTC
CCGGCTGGCCGCGCAGCAACAGATGGAAGGCCTCCTGGCGCCGCACCGGCCCAAGGAGCCCGCGTGGTTC
CTGGCCACCGTCGGCGTCTCGCCCGACCACCAGGGCAAGGGTCTGGGCAGCGCCGTCGTGCTCCCCGGAG
TGGAGGCGGCCGAGCGCGCCGGGGTGCCCGCCTTCCTGGAGACCTCCGCGCCCCGCAACCTCCCCTTCTA
CGAGCGGCTCGGCTTCACCGTCACCGCCGACGTCGAGGTGCCCGAAGGACCGCGCACCTGGTGCATGACC
CGCAAGCCCGGTGCCTGACGCCCGCCCCACGACCCGCAGCGCCCGACCGAAAGGAGCGCACGACCCCATG
CATCGGTACCTTTAAGACCAATGACTTACAAGGCAGCTGTAGATCTTAGCCACTTTTTAAAAGAAAAGGG
GGGACTGGAAGGGCTAATTCACTCCCAACGAAGACAAGATCTGCTTTTTGCTTGTACTGGGTCTCTCTGG
TTAGACCAGATCTGAGCCTGGGAGCTCTCTGGCTAACTAGGGAACCCACTGCTTAAGCCTCAATAAAGCT
TGCCTTGAGTGCTTCAAGTAGTGTGTGCCCGTCTGTTGTGTGACTCTGGTAACTAGAGATCCCTCAGACC
CTTTTAGTCAGTGTGGAAAATCTCTAGCAGTAGTAGTTCATGTCATCTTATTATTCAGTATTTATAACTT
GCAAAGAAATGAATATCAGAGAGTGAGAGGAACTTGTTTATTGCAGCTTATAATGGTTACAAATAAAGCA
ATAGCATCACAAATTTCACAAATAAAGCATTTTTTTCACTGCATTCTAGTTGTGGTTTGTCCAAACTCAT
CAATGTATCTTATCATGTCTGGCTCTAGCTATCCCGCCCCTAACTCCGCCCATCCCGCCCCTAACTCCGC
CCAGTTCCGCCCATTCTCCGCCCCATGGCTGACTAATTTTTTTTATTTATGCAGAGGCCGAGGCCGCCTC
GGCCTCTGAGCTATTCCAGAAGTAGTGAGGAGGCTTTTTTGGAGGCCTAGGGACGTACCCAATTCGCCCT
ATAGTGAGTCGTATTACGCGCGCTCACTGGCCGTCGTTTTACAACGTCGTGACTGGGAAAACCCTGGCGT
TACCCAACTTAATCGCCTTGCAGCACATCCCCCTTTCGCCAGCTGGCGTAATAGCGAAGAGGCCCGCACC
GATCGCCCTTCCCAACAGTTGCGCAGCCTGAATGGCGAATGGG
[124 nt withheld, positions 2074-2197]
C
[91 nt withheld, positions 2199-2289]
A
[49 nt withheld, positions 2291-2339]
CCTTTGACGTTGGAGTCCACGTTCTTT
[37 nt withheld, positions 2367-2403]
ACCCTATCTCGGTCTATTCTTTTGATTTATAAGGGATTTTGCCGATTTCGGCCTATTGGTTAAAAAATGA
GCTGATTTAACAAAAATTTAACGCGAATTTTAACAAAATATTAACGCTTACAATTTAGGTGGCACTTTTC
GGGGAAATGTGCGCGGAACCCCTATTTGTTTATTTTTCTAAATACATTCAAATATGTATCCGCTCATGAG
ACAATAACCCTGATAAATGCTTCAATAATATTGAAAAAGGAAGAGTATGAGTATTCAACATTTCCGTGTC
GCCCTTATTCCCTTTTTTGCGGCATTTTGCCTTCCTGTTTTTGCTCACCCAGAAACGCTGGTGAAAGTAA
AAGATGCTGAAGATCAGTTGGGTGCACGAGTGGGTTACATCGAACTGGATCTCAACAGCGGTAAGATCCT
TGAGAGTTTTCGCCCCGAAGAACGTTTTCCAATGATGAGCACTTTTAAAGTTCTGCTATGTGGCGCGGTA
TTATCCCGTATTGACGCCGGGCAAGAGCAACTCGGTCGCCGCATACACTATTCTCAGAATGACTTGGTTG
AGTACTCACCAGTCACAGAAAAGCATCTTACGGATGGCATGACAGTAAGAGAATTATGCAGTGCTGCCAT
AACCATGAGTGATAACACTGCGGCCAACTTACTTCTGACAACGATCGGAGGACCGAAGGAGCTAACCGCT
TTTTTGCACAACATGGGGGATCATGTAACTCGCCTTGATCGTTGGGAACCGGAGCTGAATGAAGCCATAC
CAAACGACGAGCGTGACACCACGATGCCTGTAGCAATGGCAACAACGTTGCGCAAACTATTAACTGGCGA
ACTACTTACTCTAGCTTCCCGGCAACAATTAATAGACTGGATGGAGGCGGATAAAGTTGCAGGACCACTT
CTGCGCTCGGCCCTTCCGGCTGGCTGGTTTATTGCTGATAAATCTGGAGCCGGTGAGCGTGGGTCTCGCG
GTATCATTGCAGCACTGGGGCCAGATGGTAAGCCCTCCCGTATCGTAGTTATCTACACGACGGGGAGTCA
GGCAACTATGGATGAACGAAATAGACAGATCGCTGAGATAGGTGCCTCACTGATTAAGCATTGGTAACTG
TCAGACCAAGTTTACTCATATATACTTTAGATTGATTTAAAACTTCATTTTTAATTTAAAAGGATCTAGG
TGAAGATCCTTTTTGATAATCTCATGACCAAAATCCCTTAACGTGAGTTTTCGTTCCACTGAGCGTCAGA
CCCCGTAGAAAAGATCAAAGGATCTTCTTGAGATCCTTTTTTTCTGCGCGTAATCTGCTGCTTGCAAACA
AAAAAACCACCGCTACCAGCGGTGGTTTGTTTGCCGGATCAAGAGCTACCAACTCTTTTTCCGAAGGTAA
CTGGCTTCAGCAGAGCGCAGATACCAAATACTGTTCTTCTAGTGTAGCCGTAGTTAGGCCACCACTTCAA
GAACTCTGTAGCACCGCCTACATACCTCGCTCTGCTAATCCTGTTACCAGTGGCTGCTGCCAGTGGCGAT
AAGTCGTGTCTTACCGGGTTGGACTCAAGACGATAGTTACCGGATAAGGCGCAGCGGTCGGGCTGAACGG
GGGGTTCGTGCACACAGCCCAGCTTGGAGCGAACGACCTACACCGAACTGAGATACCTACAGCGTGAGCT
ATGAGAAAGCGCCACGCTTCCCGAAGGGAGAAAGGCGGACAGGTATCCGGTAAGCGGCAGGGTCGGAACA
GGAGAGCGCACGAGGGAGCTTCCAGGGGGAAACGCCTGGTATCTTTATAGTCCTGTCGGGTTTCGCCACC
TCTGACTTGAGCGTCGATTTTTGTGATGCTCGTCAGGGGGGCGGAGCCTATGGAAAAACGCCAGCAACGC
GGCCTTTTTACGGTTCCTGGCCTTTTGCTGGCCTTTTGCTCACATGTTCTTTCCTGCGTTATCCCCTGAT
TCTGTGGATAACCGTATTACCGCCTTTGAGTGAGCTGATACCGCTCGCCGCAGCCGAACGACCGAGCGCA
GCGAGTCAGTGAGCGAGGAAGCGGAAGAGCGCCCAATACGCAAACCGCCTCTCCCCGCGCGTTGGCCGAT
TCATTAATGCAGCTGGCACGACAGGTTTCCCGACTGGAAAGCGGGCAGTGAGCGCAACGCAATTAATGTG
AGTTAGCTCACTCATTAGGCACCCCAGGCTTTACACTTTATGCTTCCGGCTCGTATGTTGTGTGGAATTG
TGAGCGGATAACAATTTCACACAGGAAACAGCTATGACCATGATTACGCCAAGCGCGCAATTAACCCTCA
CTAAAGGGAACAAAAGCTGGAGCTGCAAGCTTAATGTAGTCTTATGCAATACTCTTGTAGTCTTGCAACA
TGGTAACGATGAGTTAGCAACATGCCTTACAAGGAGAGAAAAAGCACCGTGCATGCCGATTGGTGGAAGT
AAGGTGGTACGATCGTGCCTTATTAGGAAGGCAACAGACGGGTCTGACATGGATTGGACGAACCACTGAA
TTGCCGCATTGCAGAGATATTGTATTTAAGTGCCTAGCTCGATACATAAACGGGTCTCTCTGGTTAGACC
AGATCTGAGCCTGGGAGCTCTCTGGCTAACTAGGGAACCCACTGCTTAAGCCTCAATAAAGCTTGCCTTG
AGTGCTTCAAGTAGTGTGTGCCCGTCTGTTGTGTGACTCTGGTAACTAGAGATCCCTCAGACCCTTTTAG
TCAGTGTGGAAAATCTCTAGCAGTGGCGCCCGAACAGGGACTTGAAAGCGAAAGGGAAACCAGAGGAGCT
CTCTCGACGCAGGACTCGGCTTGCTGAAGCGCGCACGGCAAGAGGCGAGGGGCGGCGACTGGTGAGTACG
CCAAAAATTTTGACTAGCGGAGGCTAGAAGGAGAGAGATGGGTGCGAGAGCGTCAGTATTAAGCGGGGGA
GAATTAGATCGCGATGGGAAAAAATTCGGTTAAGGCCAGGGGGAAAGAAAAAATATAAATTAAAACATAT
AGTATGGGCAAGCAGGGAGCTAGAACGATTCGCAGTTAATCCTGGCCTGTTAGAAACATCAGAAGGCTGT
AGACAAATACTGGGACAGCTACAACCATCCCTTCAGACAGGATCAGAAGAACTTAGATCATTATATAATA
CAGTAGCAACCCTCTATTGTGTGCATCAAAGGATAGAGATAAAAGACACCAAGGAAGCTTTAGACAAGAT
AGAGGAAGAGCAAAACAAAAGTAAGACCACCGCACAGCAAGCGGCCGCTGATCTTCAGACCTGGAGGAGG
AGATATGAGGGACAATTGGAGAAGTGAATTATATAAATATAAAGTAGTAAAAATTGAACCATTAGGAGTA
GCACCCACCAAGGCAAAGAGAAGAGTGGTGCAGAGAGAAAAAAGAGCAGTGGGAATAGGAGCTTTGTTCC
TTGGGTTCTTGGGAGCAGCAGGAAGCACTATGGGCGCAGCGTCAATGACGCTGACGGTACAGGCCAGACA
ATTATTGTCTGGTATAGTGCAGCAGCAGAACAATTTGCTGAGGGCTATTGAGGCGCAACAGCATCTGTTG
CAACTCACAGTCTGGGGCATCAAGCAGCTCCAGGCAAGAATCCTGGCTGTGGAAAGATACCTAAAGGATC
AACAGCTCCTGGGGATTTGGGGTTGCTCTGGAAAACTCATTTGCACCACTGCTGTGCCTTGGAATGCTAG
TTGGAGTAATAAATCTCTGGAACAGATTTGGAATCACACGACCTGGATGGAGTGGGACAGAGAAATTAAC
AATTACACAAGCTTAATACACTCCTTAATTGAAGAATCGCAAAACCAGCAAGAAAAGAATGAACAAGAAT
TATTGGAATTAGATAAATGGGCAAGTTTGTGGAATTGGTTTAACATAACAAATTGGCTGTGGTATATAAA
ATTATTCATAATGATAGTAGGAGGCTTGGTAGGTTTAAGAATAGTTTTTGCTGTACTTTCTATAGTGAAT
AGAGTTAGGCAGGGATATTCACCATTATCGTTTCAGACCCACCTCCCAACCCCGAGGGGACCCGACAGGC
CCGAAGGAATAGAAGAAGAAGGTGGAGAGAGAGACAGAGACAGATCCATTCGATTAGTGAACGGATCTCG
ACGGTATCGATCACGAGACTAGCCTCGAGCGGCCGCCCCCTTCACCGAGGGCCTATTTCCCATGATTCCT
TCATATTTGCATATACGATACAAGGCTGTTAGAGAGATAATTGGAATTAATTTGACTGTAAACACAAAGA
TATTAGTACAAAATACGTGACGTAGAAAGTAATAATTTCTTGGGTAGTTTGCAGTTTTAAAATTATGTTT
TAAAATGGACTATCATATGCTTACCGTAACTTGAAAGTATTTCGATTTCTTGGCTTTATATATCTTGTGG
AAAGGACGAAACACCGGGCTGGACTCTTTAGCAGAGTTCTCGAGAACTCTGCTAAAGAGTCCAGCTTTTT
AATTCTCGACCTCGAGACAAATGGCAGTATTCATCCACAATTTTAAAAGAAAAGGGGGGATTGGGGGGTA
CAGTGCAGGGGAAAGAATAGTAGACATAATAGCAACAGACATACAAACTAAAGAATTACAAAAACAAATT
ACAAAAATTCAAAATTTTCGGGTTTATTACAGGGACAGCAGAGATCCACTTTGGCCGCGG
