>Addgene plasmid #102970 | pLKO.1P shFXN_1 | depositor partial sequence | sequence record 194969 | pLKO.1P
GAATTCTCGACCTCGAGACAAATGGCAGTATTCATCCACAATTTTAAAAGAAAAGGGGGGATTGGGGGGT
ACAGTGCAGGGGAAAGAATAGTAGACATAATAGCAACAGACATACAAACTAAAGAATTACAAAAACAAAT
TACAAAAATTCAAAATTTTCGGGTTTATTACAGGGACAGCAGAGATCCACTTTGGCCGCGGCTCGAGGGG
GTTGGGGTTGCGCCTTTTCCAAGGCAGCCCTGGGTTTGCGCAGGGACGCGGCTGCTCTGGGCGTGGTTCC
GGGAAACGCAGCGGCGCCGACCCTGGGTCTCGCACATTCTTCACGTCCGTTCGCAGCGTCACCCGGATCT
TCGCCGCTACCCTTGTGGGCCCCCCGGCGACGCTTCCTGCTCCGCCCCTAAGTCGGGAAGGTTCCTTGCG
GTTCGCGGCGTGCCGGACGTGACAAACGGAAGCCGCACGTCTCACTAGTACCCTCGCAGACGGACAGCGC
CAGGGAGCAATGGCAGCGCGCCGACCGCGATGGGCTGTGGCCAATAGCGGCTGCTCAGCAGGGCGCGCCG
AGAGCAGCGGCCGGGAAGGGGCGGTGCGGGAGGCGGGGTGTGGGGCGGTAGTGTGGGCCCTGTTCCTGCC
CGCGCGGTGTTCCGCATTCTGCAAGCCTCCGGAGCGCACGTCGGCAGTCGGCTCCCTCGTTGACCGAATC
ACCGACCTCTCTCCCCAGGGGGATCCACCGGAGCTTACCATGACCGAGTACAAGCCCACGGTGCGCCTCG
CCACCCGCGACGACGTCCCCAGGGCCGTACGCACCCTCGCCGCCGCGTTCGCCGACTACCCCGCCACGCG
CCACACCGTCGATCCGGACCGCCACATCGAGCGGGTCACCGAGCTGCAAGAACTCTTCCTCACGCGCGTC
GGGCTCGACATCGGCAAGGTGTGGGTCGCGGACGACGGCGCCGCGGTGGCGGTCTGGACCACGCCGGAGA
GCGTCGAAGCGGGGGCGGTGTTCGCCGAGATCGGCCCGCGCATGGCCGAGTTGAGCGGTTCCCGGCTGGC
CGCGCAGCAACAGATGGAAGGCCTCCTGGCGCCGCACCGGCCCAAGGAGCCCGCGTGGTTCCTGGCCACC
GTCGGCGTCTCGCCCGACCACCAGGGCAAGGGTCTGGGCAGCGCCGTCGTGCTCCCCGGAGTGGAGGCGG
CCGAGCGCGCCGGGGTGCCCGCCTTCCTGGAGACCTCCGCGCCCCGCAACCTCCCCTTCTACGAGCGGCT
CGGCTTCACCGTCACCGCCGACGTCGAGGTGCCCGAAGGACCGCGCACCTGGTGCATGACCCGCAAGCCC
GGTGCCTGACGCCCGCCCCACGACCCGCAGCGCCCGACCGAAAGGAGCGCACGACCCCATGCATCGGTAC
CTTTAAGACCAATGACTTACAAGGCAGCTGTAGATCTTAGCCACTTTTTAAAAGAAAAGGGGGGACTGGA
AGGGCTAATTCACTCCCAACGAAGACAAGATCTGCTTTTTGCTTGTACTGGGTCTCTCTGGTTAGACCAG
ATCTGAGCCTGGGAGCTCTCTGGCTAACTAGGGAACCCACTGCTTAAGCCTCAATAAAGCTTGCCTTGAG
TGCTTCAAGTAGTGTGTGCCCGTCTGTTGTGTGACTCTGGTAACTAGAGATCCCTCAGACCCTTTTAGTC
AGTGTGGAAAATCTCTAGCAGTAGTAGTTCATGTCATCTTATTATTCAGTATTTATAACTTGCAAAGAAA
TGAATATCAGAGAGTGAGAGGAACTTGTTTATTGCAGCTTATAATGGTTACAAATAAAGCAATAGCATCA
CAAATTTCACAAATAAAGCATTTTTTTCACTGCATTCTAGTTGTGGTTTGTCCAAACTCATCAATGTATC
TTATCATGTCTGGCTCTAGCTATCCCGCCCCTAACTCCGCCCATCCCGCCCCTAACTCCGCCCAGTTCCG
CCCATTCTCCGCCCCATGGCTGACTAATTTTTTTTATTTATGCAGAGGCCGAGGCCGCCTCGGCCTCTGA
GCTATTCCAGAAGTAGTGAGGAGGCTTTTTTGGAGGCCTAGGGACGTACCCAATTCGCCCTATAGTGAGT
CGTATTACGCGCGCTCACTGGCCGTCGTTTTACAACGTCGTGACTGGGAAAACCCTGGCGTTACCCAACT
TAATCGCCTTGCAGCACATCCCCCTTTCGCCAGCTGGCGTAATAGCGAAGAGGCCCGCACCGATCGCCCT
TCCCAACAGTTGCGCAGCCTGAATGGCGAATGGG
[124 nt withheld, positions 2275-2398]
C
[91 nt withheld, positions 2400-2490]
A
[49 nt withheld, positions 2492-2540]
CCTTTGACGTTGGAGTCCACGTTCTTT
[37 nt withheld, positions 2568-2604]
ACCCTATCTCGGTCTATTCTTTTGATTTATAAGGGATTTTGCCGATTTCGGCCTATTGGTTAAAAAATGA
GCTGATTTAACAAAAATTTAACGCGAATTTTAACAAAATATTAACGCTTACAATTTAGGTGGCACTTTTC
GGGGAAATGTGCGCGGAACCCCTATTTGTTTATTTTTCTAAATACATTCAAATATGTATCCGCTCATGAG
ACAATAACCCTGATAAATGCTTCAATAATATTGAAAAAGGAAGAGTATGAGTATTCAACATTTCCGTGTC
GCCCTTATTCCCTTTTTTGCGGCATTTTGCCTTCCTGTTTTTGCTCACCCAGAAACGCTGGTGAAAGTAA
AAGATGCTGAAGATCAGTTGGGTGCACGAGTGGGTTACATCGAACTGGATCTCAACAGCGGTAAGATCCT
TGAGAGTTTTCGCCCCGAAGAACGTTTTCCAATGATGAGCACTTTTAAAGTTCTGCTATGTGGCGCGGTA
TTATCCCGTATTGACGCCGGGCAAGAGCAACTCGGTCGCCGCATACACTATTCTCAGAATGACTTGGTTG
AGTACTCACCAGTCACAGAAAAGCATCTTACGGATGGCATGACAGTAAGAGAATTATGCAGTGCTGCCAT
AACCATGAGTGATAACACTGCGGCCAACTTACTTCTGACAACGATCGGAGGACCGAAGGAGCTAACCGCT
TTTTTGCACAACATGGGGGATCATGTAACTCGCCTTGATCGTTGGGAACCGGAGCTGAATGAAGCCATAC
CAAACGACGAGCGTGACACCACGATGCCTGTAGCAATGGCAACAACGTTGCGCAAACTATTAACTGGCGA
ACTACTTACTCTAGCTTCCCGGCAACAATTAATAGACTGGATGGAGGCGGATAAAGTTGCAGGACCACTT
CTGCGCTCGGCCCTTCCGGCTGGCTGGTTTATTGCTGATAAATCTGGAGCCGGTGAGCGTGGGTCTCGCG
GTATCATTGCAGCACTGGGGCCAGATGGTAAGCCCTCCCGTATCGTAGTTATCTACACGACGGGGAGTCA
GGCAACTATGGATGAACGAAATAGACAGATCGCTGAGATAGGTGCCTCACTGATTAAGCATTGGTAACTG
TCAGACCAAGTTTACTCATATATACTTTAGATTGATTTAAAACTTCATTTTTAATTTAAAAGGATCTAGG
TGAAGATCCTTTTTGATAATCTCATGACCAAAATCCCTTAACGTGAGTTTTCGTTCCACTGAGCGTCAGA
CCCCGTAGAAAAGATCAAAGGATCTTCTTGAGATCCTTTTTTTCTGCGCGTAATCTGCTGCTTGCAAACA
AAAAAACCACCGCTACCAGCGGTGGTTTGTTTGCCGGATCAAGAGCTACCAACTCTTTTTCCGAAGGTAA
CTGGCTTCAGCAGAGCGCAGATACCAAATACTGTTCTTCTAGTGTAGCCGTAGTTAGGCCACCACTTCAA
GAACTCTGTAGCACCGCCTACATACCTCGCTCTGCTAATCCTGTTACCAGTGGCTGCTGCCAGTGGCGAT
AAGTCGTGTCTTACCGGGTTGGACTCAAGACGATAGTTACCGGATAAGGCGCAGCGGTCGGGCTGAACGG
GGGGTTCGTGCACACAGCCCAGCTTGGAGCGAACGACCTACACCGAACTGAGATACCTACAGCGTGAGCT
ATGAGAAAGCGCCACGCTTCCCGAAGGGAGAAAGGCGGACAGGTATCCGGTAAGCGGCAGGGTCGGAACA
GGAGAGCGCACGAGGGAGCTTCCAGGGGGAAACGCCTGGTATCTTTATAGTCCTGTCGGGTTTCGCCACC
TCTGACTTGAGCGTCGATTTTTGTGATGCTCGTCAGGGGGGCGGAGCCTATGGAAAAACGCCAGCAACGC
GGCCTTTTTACGGTTCCTGGCCTTTTGCTGGCCTTTTGCTCACATGTTCTTTCCTGCGTTATCCCCTGAT
TCTGTGGATAACCGTATTACCGCCTTTGAGTGAGCTGATACCGCTCGCCGCAGCCGAACGACCGAGCGCA
GCGAGTCAGTGAGCGAGGAAGCGGAAGAGCGCCCAATACGCAAACCGCCTCTCCCCGCGCGTTGGCCGAT
TCATTAATGCAGCTGGCACGACAGGTTTCCCGACTGGAAAGCGGGCAGTGAGCGCAACGCAATTAATGTG
AGTTAGCTCACTCATTAGGCACCCCAGGCTTTACACTTTATGCTTCCGGCTCGTATGTTGTGTGGAATTG
TGAGCGGATAACAATTTCACACAGGAAACAGCTATGACCATGATTACGCCAAGCGCGCAATTAACCCTCA
CTAAAGGGAACAAAAGCTGGAGCTGCAAGCTTAATGTAGTCTTATGCAATACTCTTGTAGTCTTGCAACA
TGGTAACGATGAGTTAGCAACATGCCTTACAAGGAGAGAAAAAGCACCGTGCATGCCGATTGGTGGAAGT
AAGGTGGTACGATCGTGCCTTATTAGGAAGGCAACAGACGGGTCTGACATGGATTGGACGAACCACTGAA
TTGCCGCATTGCAGAGATATTGTATTTAAGTGCCTAGCTCGATACATAAACGGGTCTCTCTGGTTAGACC
AGATCTGAGCCTGGGAGCTCTCTGGCTAACTAGGGAACCCACTGCTTAAGCCTCAATAAAGCTTGCCTTG
AGTGCTTCAAGTAGTGTGTGCCCGTCTGTTGTGTGACTCTGGTAACTAGAGATCCCTCAGACCCTTTTAG
TCAGTGTGGAAAATCTCTAGCAGTGGCGCCCGAACAGGGACTTGAAAGCGAAAGGGAAACCAGAGGAGCT
CTCTCGACGCAGGACTCGGCTTGCTGAAGCGCGCACGGCAAGAGGCGAGGGGCGGCGACTGGTGAGTACG
CCAAAAATTTTGACTAGCGGAGGCTAGAAGGAGAGAGATGGGTGCGAGAGCGTCAGTATTAAGCGGGGGA
GAATTAGATCGCGATGGGAAAAAATTCGGTTAAGGCCAGGGGGAAAGAAAAAATATAAATTAAAACATAT
AGTATGGGCAAGCAGGGAGCTAGAACGATTCGCAGTTAATCCTGGCCTGTTAGAAACATCAGAAGGCTGT
AGACAAATACTGGGACAGCTACAACCATCCCTTCAGACAGGATCAGAAGAACTTAGATCATTATATAATA
CAGTAGCAACCCTCTATTGTGTGCATCAAAGGATAGAGATAAAAGACACCAAGGAAGCTTTAGACAAGAT
AGAGGAAGAGCAAAACAAAAGTAAGACCACCGCACAGCAAGCGGCCGCTGATCTTCAGACCTGGAGGAGG
AGATATGAGGGACAATTGGAGAAGTGAATTATATAAATATAAAGTAGTAAAAATTGAACCATTAGGAGTA
GCACCCACCAAGGCAAAGAGAAGAGTGGTGCAGAGAGAAAAAAGAGCAGTGGGAATAGGAGCTTTGTTCC
TTGGGTTCTTGGGAGCAGCAGGAAGCACTATGGGCGCAGCGTCAATGACGCTGACGGTACAGGCCAGACA
ATTATTGTCTGGTATAGTGCAGCAGCAGAACAATTTGCTGAGGGCTATTGAGGCGCAACAGCATCTGTTG
CAACTCACAGTCTGGGGCATCAAGCAGCTCCAGGCAAGAATCCTGGCTGTGGAAAGATACCTAAAGGATC
AACAGCTCCTGGGGATTTGGGGTTGCTCTGGAAAACTCATTTGCACCACTGCTGTGCCTTGGAATGCTAG
TTGGAGTAATAAATCTCTGGAACAGATTTGGAATCACACGACCTGGATGGAGTGGGACAGAGAAATTAAC
AATTACACAAGCTTAATACACTCCTTAATTGAAGAATCGCAAAACCAGCAAGAAAAGAATGAACAAGAAT
TATTGGAATTAGATAAATGGGCAAGTTTGTGGAATTGGTTTAACATAACAAATTGGCTGTGGTATATAAA
ATTATTCATAATGATAGTAGGAGGCTTGGTAGGTTTAAGAATAGTTTTTGCTGTACTTTCTATAGTGAAT
AGAGTTAGGCAGGGATATTCACCATTATCGTTTCAGACCCACCTCCCAACCCCGAGGGGACCCGACAGGC
CCGAAGGAATAGAAGAAGAAGGTGGAGAGAGAGACAGAGACAGATCCATTCGATTAGTGAACGGATCTCG
ACGGTATCGATCACGAGACTAGCCTCGAGCGGCCGCCCCCTTCACCGAGGGCCTATTTCCCATGATTCCT
TCATATTTGCATATACGATACAAGGCTGTTAGAGAGATAATTGGAATTAATTTGACTGTAAACACAAAGA
TATTAGTACAAAATACGTGACGTAGAAAGTAATAATTTCTTGGGTAGTTTGCAGTTTTAAAATTATGTTT
TAAAATGGACTATCATATGCTTACCGTAACTTGAAAGTATTTCGATTTCTTGGCTTTATATATCTTGTGG
AAAGGACGAAACACCGGT
